>Addgene plasmid #76257 | NEK6 gRNA (BRDN0001144960) | addgene full sequence | sequence record 185490 | Addgene Assembled Sequence
CCCGGGTGCAAAGATGGATAAAGTTTTAAACAGAGAGGAATCTTTGCAGCTAATGGACCTTCTAGGTCTT
GAAAGGAGTGGGAATTGGCTCCGGTGCCCGTCAGTGGGCAGAGCGCACATCGCCCACAGTCCCCGAGAAG
TTGGGGGGAGGGGTCGGCAATTGATCCGGTGCCTAGAGAAGGTGGCGCGGGGTAAACTGGGAAAGTGATG
TCGTGTACTGGCTCCGCCTTTTTCCCGAGGGTGGGGGAGAACCGTATATAAGTGCAGTAGTCGCCGTGAA
CGTTCTTTTTCGCAACGGGTTTGCCGCCAGAACACAGGTAAGTGCCGTGTGTGGTTCCCGCGGGCCTGGC
CTCTTTACGGGTTATGGCCCTTGCGTGCCTTGAATTACTTCCACCTGGCTGCAGTACGTGATTCTTGATC
CCGAGCTTCGGGTTGGAAGTGGGTGGGAGAGTTCGAGGCCTTGCGCTTAAGGAGCCCCTTCGCCTCGTGC
TTGAGTTGAGGCCTGGCCTGGGCGCTGGGGCCGCCGCGTGCGAATCTGGTGGCACCTTCGCGCCTGTCTC
GCTGCTTTCGATAAGTCTCTAGCCATTTAAAATTTTTGATGACCTGCTGCGACGCTTTTTTTCTGGCAAG
ATAGTCTTGTAAATGCGGGCCAAGATCTGCACACTGGTATTTCGGTTTTTGGGGCCGCGGGCGGCGACGG
GGCCCGTGCGTCCCAGCGCACATGTTCGGCGAGGCGGGGCCTGCGAGCGCGGCCACCGAGAATCGGACGG
GGGTAGTCTCAAGCTGGCCGGCCTGCTCTGGTGCCTGGCCTCGCGCCGCCGTGTATCGCCCCGCCCTGGG
CGGCAAGGCTGGCCCGGTCGGCACCAGTTGCGTGAGCGGAAAGATGGCCGCTTCCCGGCCCTGCTGCAGG
GAGCTCAAAATGGAGGACGCGGCGCTCGGGAGAGCGGGCGGGTGAGTCACCCACACAAAGGAAAAGGGCC
TTTCCGTCCTCAGCCGTCGCTTCATGTGACTCCACGGAGTACCGGGCGCCGTCCAGGCACCTCGATTAGT
TCTCGAGCTTTTGGAGTACGTCGTCTTTAGGTTGGGGGGAGGGGTTTTATGCGATGGAGTTTCCCCACAC
TGAGTGGGTGGAGACTGAAGTTAGGCCAGCTTGGCACTTGATGTAATTCTCCTTGGAATTTGCCCTTTTT
GAGTTTGGATCTTGGTTCATTCTCAAGCCTCAGACAGTGGTTCAAAGTTTTTTTCTTCCATTTCAGGTGT
CGTGACGTACGGCCACCATGACCGAGTACAAGCCCACGGTGCGCCTCGCCACCCGCGACGACGTCCCCAG
GGCCGTACGCACCCTCGCCGCCGCGTTCGCCGACTACCCCGCCACGCGCCACACCGTCGATCCGGACCGC
CACATCGAGCGGGTCACCGAGCTGCAAGAACTCTTCCTCACGCGCGTCGGGCTCGACATCGGCAAGGTGT
GGGTCGCGGACGACGGCGCCGCCGTGGCGGTCTGGACCACGCCGGAGAGCGTCGAAGCGGGGGCGGTGTT
CGCCGAGATCGGCCCGCGCATGGCCGAGTTGAGCGGTTCCCGGCTGGCCGCGCAGCAACAGATGGAAGGC
CTCCTGGCGCCGCACCGGCCCAAGGAGCCCGCGTGGTTCCTGGCCACCGTCGGAGTCTCGCCCGACCACC
AGGGCAAGGGTCTGGGCAGCGCCGTCGTGCTCCCCGGAGTGGAGGCGGCCGAGCGCGCCGGGGTGCCCGC
CTTCCTGGAGACCTCCGCGCCCCGCAACCTCCCCTTCTACGAGCGGCTCGGCTTCACCGTCACCGCCGAC
GTCGAGGTGCCCGAAGGACCGCGCACCTGGTGCATGACCCGCAAGCCCGGTGCCTGAACGCGTTAAGTCG
ACAATCAACCTCTGGATTACAAAATTTGTGAAAGATTGACTGGTATTCTTAACTATGTTGCTCCTTTTAC
GCTATGTGGATACGCTGCTTTAATGCCTTTGTATCATGCTATTGCTTCCCGTATGGCTTTCATTTTCTCC
TCCTTGTATAAATCCTGGTTGCTGTCTCTTTATGAGGAGTTGTGGCCCGTTGTCAGGCAACGTGGCGTGG
TGTGCACTGTGTTTGCTGACGCAACCCCCACTGGTTGGGGCATTGCCACCACCTGTCAGCTCCTTTCCGG
GACTTTCGCTTTCCCCCTCCCTATTGCCACGGCGGAACTCATCGCCGCCTGCCTTGCCCGCTGCTGGACA
GGGGCTCGGCTGTTGGGCACTGACAATTCCGTGGTGTTGTCGGGGAAATCATCGTCCTTTCCTTGGCTGC
TCGCCTGTGTTGCCACCTGGATTCTGCGCGGGACGTCCTTCTGCTACGTCCCTTCGGCCCTCAATCCAGC
GGACCTTCCTTCCCGCGGCCTGCTGCCGGCTCTGCGGCCTCTTCCGCGTCTTCGCCTTCGCCCTCAGACG
AGTCGGATCTCCCTTTGGGCCGCCTCCCCGCGTCGACTTTAAGACCAATGACTTACAAGGCAGCTGTAGA
TCTTAGCCACTTTTTAAAAGAAAAGGGGGGACTGGAAGGGCTAATTCACTCCCAACGAAGACAAGATCTG
CTTTTTGCTTGTACTGGGTCTCTCTGGTTAGACCAGATCTGAGCCTGGGAGCTCTCTGGCTAACTAGGGA
ACCCACTGCTTAAGCCTCAATAAAGCTTGCCTTGAGTGCTTCAAGTAGTGTGTGCCCGTCTGTTGTGTGA
CTCTGGTAACTAGAGATCCCTCAGACCCTTTTAGTCAGTGTGGAAAATCTCTAGCAGTACGTATAGTAGT
TCATGTCATCTTATTATTCAGTATTTATAACTTGCAAAGAAATGAATATCAGAGAGTGAGAGGAACTTGT
TTATTGCAGCTTATAATGGTTACAAATAAAGCAATAGCATCACAAATTTCACAAATAAAGCATTTTTTTC
ACTGCATTCTAGTTGTGGTTTGTCCAAACTCATCAATGTATCTTATCATGTCTGGCTCTAGCTATCCCGC
CCCTAACTCCGCCCATCCCGCCCCTAACTCCGCCCAGTTCCGCCCATTCTCCGCCCCATGGCTGACTAAT
TTTTTTTATTTATGCAGAGGCCGAGGCCGCCTCGGCCTCTGAGCTATTCCAGAAGTAGTGAGGAGGCTTT
TTTGGAGGCCTAGGGACGTACCCAATTCGCCCTATAGTGAGTCGTATTACGCGCGCTCACTGGCCGTCGT
TTTACAACGTCGTGACTGGGAAAACCCTGGCGTTACCCAACTTAATCGCCTTGCAGCACATCCCCCTTTC
GCCAGCTGGCGTAATAGCGAAGAGGCCCGCACCGATCGCCCTTCCCAACAGTTGCGCAGCCTGAATGGCG
AATGGG
[124 nt withheld, positions 3367-3490]
C
[91 nt withheld, positions 3492-3582]
A
[49 nt withheld, positions 3584-3632]
CCTTTGACGTTGGAGTCCACGTTCTTT
[37 nt withheld, positions 3660-3696]
ACCCTATCTCGGTCTATTCTTTTGATTTATAAGGGATTTTGCCGATTTCGGCCTATTGGTTAAAAAATGA
GCTGATTTAACAAAAATTTAACGCGAATTTTAACAAAATATTAACGCTTACAATTTAGGTGGCACTTTTC
GGGGAAATGTGCGCGGAACCCCTATTTGTTTATTTTTCTAAATACATTCAAATATGTATCCGCTCATGAG
ACAATAACCCTGATAAATGCTTCAATAATATTGAAAAAGGAAGAGTATGAGTATTCAACATTTCCGTGTC
GCCCTTATTCCCTTTTTTGCGGCATTTTGCCTTCCTGTTTTTGCTCACCCAGAAACGCTGGTGAAAGTAA
AAGATGCTGAAGATCAGTTGGGTGCACGAGTGGGTTACATCGAACTGGATCTCAACAGCGGTAAGATCCT
TGAGAGTTTTCGCCCCGAAGAACGTTTTCCAATGATGAGCACTTTTAAAGTTCTGCTATGTGGCGCGGTA
TTATCCCGTATTGACGCCGGGCAAGAGCAACTCGGTCGCCGCATACACTATTCTCAGAATGACTTGGTTG
AGTACTCACCAGTCACAGAAAAGCATCTTACGGATGGCATGACAGTAAGAGAATTATGCAGTGCTGCCAT
AACCATGAGTGATAACACTGCGGCCAACTTACTTCTGACAACGATCGGAGGACCGAAGGAGCTAACCGCT
TTTTTGCACAACATGGGGGATCATGTAACTCGCCTTGATCGTTGGGAACCGGAGCTGAATGAAGCCATAC
CAAACGACGAGCGTGACACCACGATGCCTGTAGCAATGGCAACAACGTTGCGCAAACTATTAACTGGCGA
ACTACTTACTCTAGCTTCCCGGCAACAATTAATAGACTGGATGGAGGCGGATAAAGTTGCAGGACCACTT
CTGCGCTCGGCCCTTCCGGCTGGCTGGTTTATTGCTGATAAATCTGGAGCCGGTGAGCGTGGGTCTCGCG
GTATCATTGCAGCACTGGGGCCAGATGGTAAGCCCTCCCGTATCGTAGTTATCTACACGACGGGGAGTCA
GGCAACTATGGATGAACGAAATAGACAGATCGCTGAGATAGGTGCCTCACTGATTAAGCATTGGTAACTG
TCAGACCAAGTTTACTCATATATACTTTAGATTGATTTAAAACTTCATTTTTAATTTAAAAGGATCTAGG
TGAAGATCCTTTTTGATAATCTCATGACCAAAATCCCTTAACGTGAGTTTTCGTTCCACTGAGCGTCAGA
CCCCGTAGAAAAGATCAAAGGATCTTCTTGAGATCCTTTTTTTCTGCGCGTAATCTGCTGCTTGCAAACA
AAAAAACCACCGCTACCAGCGGTGGTTTGTTTGCCGGATCAAGAGCTACCAACTCTTTTTCCGAAGGTAA
CTGGCTTCAGCAGAGCGCAGATACCAAATACTGTTCTTCTAGTGTAGCCGTAGTTAGGCCACCACTTCAA
GAACTCTGTAGCACCGCCTACATACCTCGCTCTGCTAATCCTGTTACCAGTGGCTGCTGCCAGTGGCGAT
AAGTCGTGTCTTACCGGGTTGGACTCAAGACGATAGTTACCGGATAAGGCGCAGCGGTCGGGCTGAACGG
GGGGTTCGTGCACACAGCCCAGCTTGGAGCGAACGACCTACACCGAACTGAGATACCTACAGCGTGAGCT
ATGAGAAAGCGCCACGCTTCCCGAAGGGAGAAAGGCGGACAGGTATCCGGTAAGCGGCAGGGTCGGAACA
GGAGAGCGCACGAGGGAGCTTCCAGGGGGAAACGCCTGGTATCTTTATAGTCCTGTCGGGTTTCGCCACC
TCTGACTTGAGCGTCGATTTTTGTGATGCTCGTCAGGGGGGCGGAGCCTATGGAAAAACGCCAGCAACGC
GGCCTTTTTACGGTTCCTGGCCTTTTGCTGGCCTTTTGCTCACATGTTCTTTCCTGCGTTATCCCCTGAT
TCTGTGGATAACCGTATTACCGCCTTTGAGTGAGCTGATACCGCTCGCCGCAGCCGAACGACCGAGCGCA
GCGAGTCAGTGAGCGAGGAAGCGGAAGAGCGCCCAATACGCAAACCGCCTCTCCCCGCGCGTTGGCCGAT
TCATTAATGCAGCTGGCACGACAGGTTTCCCGACTGGAAAGCGGGCAGTGAGCGCAACGCAATTAATGTG
AGTTAGCTCACTCATTAGGCACCCCAGGCTTTACACTTTATGCTTCCGGCTCGTATGTTGTGTGGAATTG
TGAGCGGATAACAATTTCACACAGGAAACAGCTATGACCATGATTACGCCAAGCGCGCAATTAACCCTCA
CTAAAGGGAACAAAAGCTGGAGCTGCAAGCTTAATGTAGTCTTATGCAATACTCTTGTAGTCTTGCAACA
TGGTAACGATGAGTTAGCAACATGCCTTACAAGGAGAGAAAAAGCACCGTGCATGCCGATTGGTGGAAGT
AAGGTGGTACGATCGTGCCTTATTAGGAAGGCAACAGACGGGTCTGACATGGATTGGACGAACCACTGAA
TTGCCGCATTGCAGAGATATTGTATTTAAGTGCCTAGCTCGATACATAAACGGGTCTCTCTGGTTAGACC
AGATCTGAGCCTGGGAGCTCTCTGGCTAACTAGGGAACCCACTGCTTAAGCCTCAATAAAGCTTGCCTTG
AGTGCTTCAAGTAGTGTGTGCCCGTCTGTTGTGTGACTCTGGTAACTAGAGATCCCTCAGACCCTTTTAG
TCAGTGTGGAAAATCTCTAGCAGTGGCGCCCGAACAGGGACTTGAAAGCGAAAGGGAAACCAGAGGAGCT
CTCTCGACGCAGGACTCGGCTTGCTGAAGCGCGCACGGCAAGAGGCGAGGGGCGGCGACTGGTGAGTACG
CCAAAAATTTTGACTAGCGGAGGCTAGAAGGAGAGAGATGGGTGCGAGAGCGTCAGTATTAAGCGGGGGA
GAATTAGATCGCGATGGGAAAAAATTCGGTTAAGGCCAGGGGGAAAGAAAAAATATAAATTAAAACATAT
AGTATGGGCAAGCAGGGAGCTAGAACGATTCGCAGTTAATCCTGGCCTGTTAGAAACATCAGAAGGCTGT
AGACAAATACTGGGACAGCTACAACCATCCCTTCAGACAGGATCAGAAGAACTTAGATCATTATATAATA
CAGTAGCAACCCTCTATTGTGTGCATCAAAGGATAGAGATAAAAGACACCAAGGAAGCTTTAGACAAGAT
AGAGGAAGAGCAAAACAAAAGTAAGACCACCGCACAGCAAGCGGCCGCTGATCTTCAGACCTGGAGGAGG
AGATATGAGGGACAATTGGAGAAGTGAATTATATAAATATAAAGTAGTAAAAATTGAACCATTAGGAGTA
GCACCCACCAAGGCAAAGAGAAGAGTGGTGCAGAGAGAAAAAAGAGCAGTGGGAATAGGAGCTTTGTTCC
TTGGGTTCTTGGGAGCAGCAGGAAGCACTATGGGCGCAGCGTCAATGACGCTGACGGTACAGGCCAGACA
ATTATTGTCTGGTATAGTGCAGCAGCAGAACAATTTGCTGAGGGCTATTGAGGCGCAACAGCATCTGTTG
CAACTCACAGTCTGGGGCATCAAGCAGCTCCAGGCAAGAATCCTGGCTGTGGAAAGATACCTAAAGGATC
AACAGCTCCTGGGGATTTGGGGTTGCTCTGGAAAACTCATTTGCACCACTGCTGTGCCTTGGAATGCTAG
TTGGAGTAATAAATCTCTGGAACAGATTTGGAATCACACGACCTGGATGGAGTGGGACAGAGAAATTAAC
AATTACACAAGCTTAATACACTCCTTAATTGAAGAATCGCAAAACCAGCAAGAAAAGAATGAACAAGAAT
TATTGGAATTAGATAAATGGGCAAGTTTGTGGAATTGGTTTAACATAACAAATTGGCTGTGGTATATAAA
ATTATTCATAATGATAGTAGGAGGCTTGGTAGGTTTAAGAATAGTTTTTGCTGTACTTTCTATAGTGAAT
AGAGTTAGGCAGGGATATTCACCATTATCGTTTCAGACCCACCTCCCAACCCCGAGGGGACCCAGAGAGG
GCCTATTTCCCATGATTCCTTCATATTTGCATATACGATACAAGGCTGTTAGAGAGATAATTAGAATTAA
TTTGACTGTAAACACAAAGATATTAGTACAAAATACGTGACGTAGAAAGTAATAATTTCTTGGGTAGTTT
GCAGTTTTAAAATTATGTTTTAAAATGGACTATCATATGCTTACCGTAACTTGAAAGTATTTCGATTTCT
TGGCTTTATATATCTTGTGGAAAGGACGAAACACCGTCACGCCGGGTGATGCACCGGTTTTAGAGCTAGA
AATAGCAAGTTAAAATAAGGCTAGTCCGTTATCAACTTGAAAAAGTGGCACCGAGTCGGTGCTTTTTTAA
GCTTGGCGTAACTAGATCTTGAGACAAATGGCAGTATTCATCCACAATTTTAAAAGAAAAGGGGGGATTG
GGGGGTACAGTGCAGGGGAAAGAATAGTAGACATAATAGCAACAGACATACAAACTAAAGAATTACAAAA
ACAAATTACAAAAATTCAAAATTTTCGGGTTTATTACAGGGACAGCAGAGATCCACTTTGGCGCCGGCTC
GAGGGGG
Features (pLannotate 1.2.2; 29 found; start..end, strand, type, name):
     14..80      +  CDS            small t antigen (fragment): SV40 (simian virus 40) small t antigen
    106..317     +  promoter       EF-1α core promoter: core promoter for human elongation factor EF-1α
    318..1256    +  intron         EF-1α intron A: intron upstream of the start codon of human EF-1α
   1278..1877    +  CDS            PuroR (fragment): puromycin N-acetyltransferase; pac from Streptomyces; confers resistance to puromycin
   1893..2481    +  misc_feature   WPRE: woodchuck hepatitis virus posttranscriptional regulatory element
   2532..2551    +  misc_feature   cPPT/CTS (fragment): central polypurine tract and central termination sequence of HIV-1
   2553..2786    +  LTR            3' LTR (ΔU3): self-inactivating 3' long terminal repeat (LTR) from HIV-1
   2864..2985    +  polyA_signal   SV40 poly(A) signal: SV40 polyadenylation signal
   3025..3160    +  rep_origin     SV40 ori: SV40 origin of replication
   3181..3199    -  promoter       T7 promoter: promoter for bacteriophage T7 RNA polymerase
   3207..3362    +  CDS            lacZα (fragment): LacZα fragment of β-galactosidase; lacZ fragment
   3367..3795    +  rep_origin     f1 ori (sequence partly withheld): f1 bacteriophage origin of replication; arrow indicates direction of (+) strand synthesis
   3848..3952    +  promoter       AmpR promoter: bla
   3953..4813    +  CDS            AmpR: β-lactamase; bla; confers resistance to ampicillin, carbenicillin, and related antibiotics
   4984..5572    +  rep_origin     ori: high-copy-number ColE1/pMB1/pBR322/pUC origin of replication
   5755..5847    +  CDS            lacI (fragment): lac repressor; lacI; The lac repressor binds to the lac operator to inhibit transcription in E. coli. This inhibition can be relieved by adding lactose or isopropyl-β-D-thiogalactopyranoside (IPTG).
   5860..5881    +  protein_bind   CAP binding site: CAP binding activates transcription in the presence of cAMP. E. coli catabolite activator protein
   5896..5926    +  promoter       lac promoter: promoter for the E. coli lac operon
   5934..5950    +  protein_bind   lac operator: The lac repressor binds to the lac operator to inhibit transcription in E. coli. This inhibition can be relieved by adding lactose or isopropyl-β-D-thiogalactopyranoside (IPTG). lac repressor encoded by lacI
   5995..6013    +  promoter       T3 promoter: promoter for bacteriophage T3 RNA polymerase
   6041..6267    +  promoter       RSV promoter: Rous sarcoma virus enhancer/promoter
   6268..6448    +  LTR            5' LTR (truncated): truncated 5' long terminal repeat (LTR) from HIV-1
   6495..6620    +  misc_feature   HIV-1 Ψ: packaging signal of human immunodeficiency virus type 1
   6604..6967    +  CDS            HIV-1 gag (fragment): gag protein from human immunodeficiency virus 1; gag
   7113..7346    +  misc_feature   RRE: The Rev response element (RRE) of HIV-1 allows for Rev-dependent mRNA export from the nucleus to the cytoplasm.
   7723..7749    +  CDS            Rev (fragment): human immunodeficiency virus 1 (HIV-1) Rev protein; rev; enhances nuclear export of unspliced and incompletely spliced viral mRNAs
   7753..7993    +  promoter       U6 promoter: RNA polymerase III promoter for human U6 snRNA
   8023..8098    +  misc_RNA       gRNA scaffold: guide RNA scaffold for the Streptococcus pyogenes CRISPR/Cas9 system
   8154..8271    +  misc_feature   cPPT/CTS: central polypurine tract and central termination sequence of HIV-1
