[The description below was written by a language model from this plasmid's Addgene catalogue record and pLannotate feature annotations shown in this document.]
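Description:
NEK6 gRNA (BRDN0001144960) is a third-generation lentiviral guide RNA plasmid built on the lentiGuide-Puro backbone and designed to direct Streptococcus pyogenes Cas9 to the human NEK6 kinase gene. It is propagated in E. coli through a high-copy ColE1/pUC-type origin with ampicillin selection from the β-lactamase gene. The backbone also carries an f1 origin, an SV40 origin and poly(A) signal, and remnants of lac and T7/T3 promoter elements that play no role in the payload.

The transfer cassette lies between an RSV promoter-driven truncated HIV-1 5' LTR and a self-inactivating ΔU3 3' LTR. The RSV hybrid LTR makes production of the viral genome independent of Tat, while the U3 deletion silences LTR promoter activity after integration. The Ψ packaging signal with a partial gag region, the Rev response element and a cPPT/CTS support packaging, nuclear export of the genomic RNA and efficient transduction. Within this unit, a human U6 RNA polymerase III promoter drives the NEK6-specific spacer fused to the Cas9 gRNA scaffold. Downstream, the EF-1α core promoter with its intron A expresses puromycin N-acetyltransferase for selection of transduced mammalian cells, followed by a WPRE to enhance transcript expression.

The guide was designed against multiple NEK6 reference transcripts and corresponds to a member of a human kinome gRNA collection. The plasmid does not encode Cas9, so it must be used with a separate Cas9 lentiviral vector or in cells already expressing Cas9, typically for NEK6 knockout by CRISPR editing.
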