Addgene plasmid #76257: NEK6 gRNA (BRDN0001144960)
Purpose: 3rd generation lentiviral gRNA plasmid targeting human NEK6
Depositing lab: John Doench & David Root. Depositing organization: Broad Institute. Publication: Optimized sgRNA design to maximize activity and minimize off-target effects of CRISPR-Cas9. Doench JG, Fusi N, Sullender M, Hegde M, Vaimberg EW, Donovan KF, Smith I, Tothova Z, Wilen C, Orchard R, Virgin HW, Listgarten J, Root DE. Nat Biotechnol. 2016 Jan 18. doi: 10.1038/nbt.3437. PubMed 26780180.
Backbone
  Vector backbone: lentiGuide-Puro
  Backbone manufacturer: Zhang Lab (Addgene plasmid # 52963)
  Vector type: Mammalian Expression, Lentiviral, CRISPR
  Selectable markers: Puromycin
Growth in bacteria
  Bacterial resistance: Ampicillin, 100 μg/mL
  Growth temperature: 37°C
  Growth strain: DH5alpha
  Copy number: High Copy
Gene/Insert
  Gene/Insert name: NEK6 (alt names: NEK6; NM_001145001.2)
  gRNA/shRNA sequence: TCACGCCGGGTGATGCACCG
  Species: H. sapiens (human)
  Entrez Gene: NEK6 (a.k.a. SID6-1512)
  Promoter: hU6
  Cloning method: Unknown
  Sequencing primers: 5′ U6-F; 3′ pS2-R
Terms and licenses: Academic/Nonprofit Terms; Industry Terms: Not Available to Industry
Depositor comments: The gRNA was designed to target the following Genbank reference sequence(s): NM_001145001.2,NM_001166167.1,NM_001166168.1,NM_001166169.1,NM_001166170.1,NM_001166171.1,NM_014397.5. Note that this plasmid does NOT contain Cas9. It should be used in conjunction with lentiCas9-Blast (Addgene #52962) or otherwise with cell lines already expressing Cas9. Browse the full kinome gRNA library at http://www.addgene.org/pooled-library/broadgpp-human-kinome/ or visit http://www.broadinstitute.org/rnai/public/ for detailed protocols and information.
How to cite: NEK6 gRNA (BRDN0001144960) was a gift from John Doench & David Root (Addgene plasmid # 76257 ; http://n2t.net/addgene:76257 ; RRID:Addgene_76257)
