>Addgene plasmid #76257 | NEK6 gRNA (BRDN0001144960) | depositor partial sequence | sequence record 143717 | Target Sequence
TCACGCCGGGTGATGCACCG
