>Addgene plasmid #76257 | NEK6 gRNA (BRDN0001144960) | addgene partial sequence | sequence record 185489 | hU6-F
AGAAAGTAATAATTTCTTGGGTAGTTTGCAGTTTTAAAATTATGTTTTAAAATGGACTATCATATGCTTA
CCGTAACTTGAAAGTATTTCGATTTCTTGGCTTTATATATCTTGTGGAAAGGACGAAACACCGTCACGCC
GGGTGATGCACCGGTTTTAGAGCTAGAAATAGCAAGTTAAAATAAGGCTAGTCCGTTATCAACTTGAAAA
AGTGGCACCGAGTCGGTGCTTTTTTAAGCTTGGCGTAACTAGATCTTGAGACAAATGGCAGTATTCATCC
ACAATTTTAAAAGAAAAGGGGGGATTGGGGGGTACAGTGCAGGGGAAAGAATAGTAGACATAATAGCAAC
AGACATACAAACTAAAGAATTACAAAAACAAATTACAAAAATTCAAAATTTTCGGGTTTATTACAGGGAC
AGCAGAGATCCACTTTGGCGCCGGCTCGAGGGGGCCCGGGTGCAAAGATGGATAAAGTTTTAAACAGAGA
GGAATCTTTGCAGCTAATGGACCTTCTAGGTCTTGAAAGGAGTGGGAATTGGCTCCGGTGCCCGTCAGTG
GGCAGAGCGC
